>Addgene plasmid #70326 | R777-E042 Hs.DUSP5-nostop | depositor full sequence | sequence record 125775 | Full Sequence
TTAACGCTAGCATGGATGTTTTCCCAGTCACGACGTTGTAAAACGACGGCCAGTCTTAAAATTCGAGCTC
GGTCCGAGGATCCGAAATAATGATTTTATTTTGACTGATAGTGACCTGTTCGTTGCAACAAATTGATAAG
CAATGCTTTTTTATAATGCCAACTTTGTACAAAAAAGTTGGCACCATGAAGGTCACGTCGCTCGACGGGC
GCCAGCTGCGCAAGATGCTCCGCAAGGAGGCGGCGGCGCGCTGCGTGGTGCTCGACTGCCGGCCCTATCT
GGCCTTCGCTGCCTCGAACGTGCGCGGCTCGCTCAACGTCAACCTCAACTCGGTGGTGCTGCGGCGGGCC
CGGGGCGGCGCGGTGTCGGCGCGCTACGTGCTGCCCGACGAGGCGGCGCGCGCGCGGCTCCTGCAGGAGG
GCGGCGGCGGCGTCGCGGCCGTGGTGGTGCTGGACCAGGGCAGCCGCCACTGGCAGAAGCTGCGAGAGGA
GAGCGCCGCGCGTGTCGTCCTCACCTCGCTACTCGCTTGCCTACCCGCCGGCCCGCGGGTCTACTTCCTC
AAAGGGGGATATGAGACTTTCTACTCGGAATATCCTGAGTGTTGCGTGGATGTAAAACCCATTTCACAAG
AGAAGATTGAGAGTGAGAGAGCCCTCATCAGCCAGTGTGGAAAACCAGTGGTAAATGTCAGCTACAGGCC
AGCTTATGACCAGGGTGGCCCAGTTGAAATCCTTCCCTTCCTCTACCTTGGAAGTGCCTACCATGCATCC
AAGTGCGAGTTCCTCGCCAACTTGCACATCACAGCCCTGCTGAATGTCTCCCGACGGACCTCCGAGGCCT
GCATGACCCACCTACACTACAAATGGATCCCTGTGGAAGACAGCCACACGGCTGACATTAGCTCCCACTT
TCAAGAAGCAATAGACTTCATTGACTGTGTCAGGGAAAAGGGAGGCAAGGTCCTGGTCCACTGTGAGGCT
GGGATCTCCCGTTCACCCACCATCTGCATGGCTTACCTTATGAAGACCAAGCAGTTCCGCCTGAAGGAGG
CCTTCGATTACATCAAGCAGAGGAGGAGCATGGTCTCGCCCAACTTTGGCTTCATGGGCCAGCTCCTGCA
GTACGAATCTGAGATCCTGCCCTCCACGCCCAACCCCCAGCCTCCCTCCTGCCAAGGGGAGGCAGCAGGC
TCTTCACTGATAGGCCATTTGCAGACACTGAGCCCTGACATGCAGGGTGCCTACTGCACATTCCCTGCCT
CGGTGCTGGCACCGGTGCCTACCCACTCAACAGTCTCAGAGCTCAGCAGAAGCCCTGTGGCAACGGCCAC
ATCCTGCTCAACTTTCTTGTACAAAGTTGGCATTATAGGAAAGCATTGCTTATCAATTTGTTGCAACGAA
CAGGTCACTATCAGTCAAAATAAAATCATTATTTGCATGCAAGCTTAGATCCTCTAGACCAGCCAGGACA
GAAATGCCTCGACTTCGCTGCTACCCAAGGTTGCCGGGTGACGCACACCGTGGAAACGGATGAAGGCACG
AACCCAGTGGACATAAGCCTGTTCGGTTCGTAAGCTGTAATGCAAGTAGCGTATGCGCTCACGCAACTGG
TCCAGAACCTTGACCGAACGCAGCGGTGGTAACGGCGCAGTGGCGGTTTTCATGGCTTGTTATGACTGTT
TTTTTGGGGTACAGTCTATGCCTCGGGCATCCAAGCAGCAAGCGCGTTACGCCGTGGGTCGATGTTTGAT
GTTATGGAGCAGCAACGATGTTACGCAGCAGGGCAGTCGCCCTAAAACAAAGTTAAACATTATGAGGGAA
GCGGTGATCGCCGAAGTATCGACTCAACTATCAGAGGTAGTTGGCGTCATCGAGCGCCATCTCGAACCGA
CGTTGCTGGCCGTACATTTGTACGGCTCCGCAGTGGATGGCGGCCTGAAGCCACACAGTGATATTGATTT
GCTGGTTACGGTGACCGTAAGGCTTGATGAAACAACGCGGCGAGCTTTGATCAACGACCTTTTGGAAACT
TCGGCTTCCCCTGGAGAGAGCGAGATTCTCCGCGCTGTAGAAGTCACCATTGTTGTGCACGACGACATCA
TTCCGTGGCGTTATCCAGCTAAGCGCGAACTGCAATTTGGAGAATGGCAGCGCAATGACATTCTTGCAGG
TATCTTCGAGCCAGCCACGATCGACATTGATCTGGCTATCTTGCTGACAAAAGCAAGAGAACATAGCGTT
GCCTTGGTAGGTCCAGCGGCGGAGGAACTCTTTGATCCGGTTCCTGAACAGGATCTATTTGAGGCGCTAA
ATGAAACCTTAACGCTATGGAACTCGCCGCCCGACTGGGCTGGCGATGAGCGAAATGTAGTGCTTACGTT
GTCCCGCATTTGGTACAGCGCAGTAACCGGCAAAATCGCGCCGAAGGATGTCGCTGCCGACTGGGCAATG
GAGCGCCTGCCGGCCCAGTATCAGCCCGTCATACTTGAAGCTAGACAGGCTTATCTTGGACAAGAAGAAG
ATCGCTTGGCCTCGCGCGCAGATCAGTTGGAAGAATTTGTCCACTACGTGAAAGGCGAGATCACCAAGGT
AGTCGGCAAATAACCCTCGAGCCACCCATGACCAAAATCCCTTAACGTGAGTTACGCGTCGTTCCACTGA
GCGTCAGACCCCGTAGAAAAGATCAAAGGATCTTCTTGAGATCCTTTTTTTCTGCGCGTAATCTGCTGCT
TGCAAACAAAAAAACCACCGCTACCAGCGGTGGTTTGTTTGCCGGATCAAGAGCTACCAACTCTTTTTCC
GAAGGTAACTGGCTTCAGCAGAGCGCAGATACCAAATACTGTCCTTCTAGTGTAGCCGTAGTTAGGCCAC
CACTTCAAGAACTCTGTAGCACCGCCTACATACCTCGCTCTGCTAATCCTGTTACCAGTGGCTGCTGCCA
GTGGCGATAAGTCGTGTCTTACCGGGTTGGACTCAAGACGATAGTTACCGGATAAGGCGCAGCGGTCGGG
CTGAACGGGGGGTTCGTGCACACAGCCCAGCTTGGAGCGAACGACCTACACCGAACTGAGATACCTACAG
CGTGAGCATTGAGAAAGCGCCACGCTTCCCGAAGGGAGAAAGGCGGACAGGTATCCGGTAAGCGGCAGGG
TCGGAACAGGAGAGCGCACGAGGGAGCTTCCAGGGGGAAACGCCTGGTATCTTTATAGTCCTGTCGGGTT
TCGCCACCTCTGACTTGAGCGTCGATTTTTGTGATGCTCGTCAGGGGGGCGGAGCCTATGGAAAAACGCC
AGCAACGCGGCCTTTTTACGGTTCCTGGCCTTTTGCTGGCCTTTTGCTCACATGTTCTTTCCTGCGTTAT
CCCCTGATTCTGTGGATAACCGTATTACCGCCTTTGAGTGAGCTGATACCGCTCGCCGCAGCCGAACGAC
CGAGCGCAGCGAGTCAGTGAGCGAGGAAGCGGAAGAGCGCCCAATACGCAAACCGCCTCTCCCCGCGCGT
TGGCCGATTCATTAATGCAGCTGGCACGACAGGTTTCCCGACTGGAAAGCGGGCAGTGAGCGCAACGCAA
TTAATACGCGTACCGCTAGCCAGGAAGAGTTTGTAGAAACGCAAAAAGGCCATCCGTCAGGATGGCCTTC
TGCTTAGTTTGATGCCTGGCAGTTTATGGCGGGCGTCCTGCCCGCCACCCTCCGGGCCGTTGCTTCACAA
CGTTCAAATCCGCTCCCGGCGGATTTGTCCTACTCAGGAGAGCGTTCACCGACAAACAACAGATAAAACG
AAAGGCCCAGTCTTCCGACTGAGCCTTTCGTTTTATTTGATGCCTGGCAGTTCCCTACTCTCGCG
Features (pLannotate 1.2.2; 11 found; start..end, strand, type, name):
     18..54      -  CDS            lacZα (fragment): LacZα fragment of β-galactosidase; lacZ fragment
     85..180     +  protein_bind   attL3: mutant version of attL; recombination site for the Gateway® LR reaction LR Clonase™
    186..1337    +  CDS            DUSP5: DUS5_HUMAN - Also known as VH3. Experimental evidence at protein level: Swiss-Prot protein existence level 1. Dual specificity protein phosphatase; active with phosphotyrosine, phosphoserine and phosphothreonine residues. The highest relative activity is toward ERK1. From Homo sapiens (Human).
   1342..1435    -  protein_bind   attL2 (fragment): mutant version of attL; recombination site for the Gateway® LR reaction LR Clonase™
   1550..1573    +  promoter       Pc promoter (fragment): intI1 (promoter lies within the coding sequence); class 1 integron promoter
   1749..1805    +  CDS            GmR (fragment): gentamycin acetyltransferase; aacC1; confers resistance to gentamycin
   1812..2603    +  CDS            SmR: aminoglycoside adenylyltransferase (Murphy, 1985); aadA; confers resistance to spectinomycin and streptomycin
   2696..3284    +  rep_origin     ori: high-copy-number ColE1/pMB1/pBR322/pUC origin of replication
   3467..3559    +  CDS            lacI (fragment): lac repressor; lacI; The lac repressor binds to the lac operator to inhibit transcription in E. coli. This inhibition can be relieved by adding lactose or isopropyl-β-D-thiogalactopyranoside (IPTG).
   3614..3641    -  terminator     rrnB T2 terminator: transcription terminator T2 from the E. coli rrnB gene
   3773..3816    +  terminator     rrnB T1 terminator: Escherichia coli rrnB; transcription terminator T1 from the E. coli rrnB gene
