[The description below was written by a language model from this plasmid's Addgene catalogue record and pLannotate feature annotations shown in this document.]
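Description:
R777-E042 Hs.DUSP5-nostop is a Gateway entry clone built on the pDonor-255 backbone (2,693 bp without insert; 3,845 bp in total in the depositor's full sequence). It is a purely bacterial cloning plasmid, maintained at high copy through a ColE1/pUC-type origin and selected with spectinomycin via the aadA (SmR) aminoglycoside adenylyltransferase gene. That gene appears to be driven by the remnant of a class 1 integron Pc promoter annotated upstream. Short leftover fragments of gentamicin resistance, lacZα and lacI sequences are also detected but are not functional parts. The rrnB T1 and T2 terminators lie upstream of the cloning region, where they would typically insulate the insert from read-through transcription from the backbone.

The payload is the 1,152 bp open reading frame of human DUSP5 (also called HVH3), a dual-specificity protein phosphatase that acts on phosphotyrosine, phosphoserine and phosphothreonine residues, with its highest relative activity toward ERK1. The ORF lacks its stop codon, so after transfer it can be read through into a C-terminal tag or fusion partner supplied by the destination vector. It is flanked by attL recombination sites, annotated automatically as attL3 on the 5′ side and a partial attL2 on the 3′ side. These sites allow LR Clonase-mediated transfer into Gateway destination vectors. No promoter for expressing the insert is present in the entry clone itself; expression elements come from the destination vector. Relative to the reference transcript, the clone carries an A220M substitution, described as a human SNP supported by chimpanzee and alternate human genome sequence, and a silent c607t change.
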