Addgene plasmid #70326: R777-E042 Hs.DUSP5-nostop
Purpose: Gateway ORF clone of human DUSP5 [NM_004419.3] without stop codon (for C-terminal fusions)
Depositing lab: Dominic Esposito. Depositing organization: National Cancer Institute (NCI).
Backbone
  Vector backbone: pDonor-255
  Backbone size w/o insert (bp): 2693
  Vector type: Gateway Entry Clone
Growth in bacteria
  Bacterial resistance: Spectinomycin, 50 μg/mL
  Growth temperature: 37°C
  Growth strain: DH10B
  Copy number: High Copy
Gene/Insert
  Gene/Insert name: DUSP5
  Species: H. sapiens (human)
  Insert size (bp): 1152
  Mutation: A220M (human SNP)
  GenBank ID: NM_004419.3
  Entrez Gene: DUSP5 (a.k.a. DUSP, HVH3)
  Cloning method: Gateway Cloning
  Sequencing primers: 5′ M13F 23-mer (5'-CCCAGTCACGACGTTGTAAAACG); 3′ attLR 23-mer (5'-TAACATCAGAGATTTTGAGACAC)
Terms and licenses: Academic/Nonprofit Terms; Industry Terms: Not Available to Industry
Depositor comments: c607t silent mutation not noted in Refseq; gc658at (A220M mutation) is supported by chimp and alternate human genome sequence
How to cite: R777-E042 Hs.DUSP5-nostop was a gift from Dominic Esposito (Addgene plasmid # 70326 ; http://n2t.net/addgene:70326 ; RRID:Addgene_70326)
