>Addgene plasmid #70326 | R777-E042 Hs.DUSP5-nostop | addgene partial sequence | sequence record 129324 | pCR8_R1 5'-cgaaccgaacaggcttatgt-3'
ACCTTGGGTAGCAGCGAAGTCGAGGCATTTCTGTCCTGGCTGGTCTAGAGGATCTAAGCTTGCATGCAAA
TAATGATTTTATTTTGACTGATAGTGACCTGTTCGTTGCAACAAATTGATAAGCAATGCTTTCCTATAAT
GCCAACTTTGTACAAGAAAGTTGAGCAGGATGTGGCCGTTGCCACAGGGCTTCTGCTGAGCTCTGAGACT
GTTGAGTGGGTAGGCACCGGTGCCAGCACCGAGGCAGGGAATGTGCAGTAGGCACCCTGCATGTCAGGGC
TCAGTGTCTGCAAATGGCCTATCAGTGAAGAGCCTGCTGCCTCCCCTTGGCAGGAGGGAGGCTGGGGGTT
GGGCGTGGAGGGCAGGATCTCAGATTCGTACTGCAGGAGCTGGCCCATGAAGCCAAAGTTGGGCGAGACC
ATGCTCCTCCTCTGCTTGATGTAATCGAAGGCCTCCTTCAGGCGGAACTGCTTGGTCTTCATAAGGTAAG
CCATGCAGATGGTGGGTGAACGGGAGATCCCAGCCTCACAGTGGACCAGGACCTTGCCTCCCTTTTCCCT
GACACAGTCAATGAAGTCTATTGCTTCTTGAAAGTGGGAGCTAATGTCAGCCGTGTGGCTGTCTTCCACA
GGGATCCATTTGTAGTGTAGGTGGGTCATGCAGGCCTCGGAGGTCCGTCGGGAGACATTCAGCAGGGCTG
TGATGTGCAAGTTGGCGAGGAACTCGCACTTGGATGCATGGTAGGCACTTCCAAGGTAGAGGAAGGGAAG
GATTTCAACTGGGCCACCCTGGTCATAAGCTGGCCTGTAGCTGACATTTACCACTGGTTTTCCACACTGG
CTGATGA
